Addgene plasmid #237363: HDM_RSV_B_OR795252_F_N201S
Purpose: Expression plasmid for RSV B F from OR795252
Depositing lab: Jesse Bloom. Depositing organization: Fred Hutchinson Cancer Center. Publication: RSV F evolution escapes some monoclonal antibodies but does not strongly erode neutralization by human polyclonal sera. Simonich CAL, McMahon TE, Ju X, Yu TC, Brunette N, Stevens-Ayers T, Boeckh MJ, King NP, Greninger AL, Bloom JD. J Virol. 2025 Jul 3:e0053125. doi: 10.1128/jvi.00531-25. PubMed 40607811.
Backbone
  Vector backbone: HDM
  Vector type: Mammalian Expression
Growth in bacteria
  Bacterial resistance: Ampicillin, 100 μg/mL
  Growth temperature: 37°C
  Growth strain: DH5alpha
  Copy number: High Copy
Gene/Insert
  Gene/Insert name: RSV B F human codon optimized from Genbank Accesion OR79525
  Species: RSV
  Promoter: CMV
  Cloning method: Restriction Enzyme; 5′ cloning site Unknown (unknown if destroyed)
Terms and licenses: Academic/Nonprofit Terms; Industry Terms: Not Available to Industry
Depositor comments: Clinical sequence selected for presence of N201S in RSV F, a known nirsevimab escape mutant. Please visit https://doi.org/10.1101/2025.03.11.642476 for bioRxiv preprint.
How to cite: HDM_RSV_B_OR795252_F_N201S was a gift from Jesse Bloom (Addgene plasmid # 237363 ; http://n2t.net/addgene:237363 ; RRID:Addgene_237363)
