[The description below was written by a language model from this plasmid's Addgene catalogue record and pLannotate feature annotations shown in this document.]
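Description:
HDM_RSV_B_OR795252_F_N201S is a mammalian expression plasmid of about 6.3 kb, built on the HDM backbone, that encodes the fusion (F) glycoprotein of a subtype B respiratory syncytial virus clinical strain. It is propagated in E. coli from a high-copy ColE1/pUC-type origin and selected with ampicillin through a β-lactamase gene driven by its own bla promoter. The annotation also picks up short remnants of a tetracycline resistance gene and of the SV40 origin. These are fragments left over from the vector's ancestry and are unlikely to be functional.

The F open reading frame is human codon optimized and derived from a GenBank clinical sequence. It sits downstream of the human cytomegalovirus immediate-early enhancer and promoter, followed by an internally truncated human β-globin intron, which typically improves transcript processing and expression. After the coding sequence come a small piece of multiple cloning site and the human β-globin polyadenylation signal. The short "HBB" coding fragments flagged on either side of the insert are most likely β-globin exon sequence that accompanies the intron and the 3′ region, not separate expressed products. No epitope tag or reporter is annotated.

According to the depositor, this clinical sequence was chosen because its F protein carries N201S, a known escape mutation against the monoclonal antibody nirsevimab. The record states the purpose only as expression of this F protein in mammalian cells. The associated publication concerns how RSV F evolution affects neutralization by monoclonal antibodies and human polyclonal sera, which suggests use in comparing antibody sensitivity across natural F variants. The specific assay format is not stated in the record.
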