Features (pLannotate 1.2.2; 13 found; start..end, strand, type, name):
      1..589     +  rep_origin     ori: high-copy-number ColE1/pMB1/pBR322/pUC origin of replication
    754..1055    -  CDS            TcR (fragment): tetracycline efflux protein; tet; confers resistance to tetracycline
   1078..1171    -  rep_origin     SV40 ori (fragment): SV40 origin of replication
   1253..1632    +  enhancer       CMV enhancer: human cytomegalovirus immediate early enhancer
   1633..1836    +  promoter       CMV promoter: human cytomegalovirus (CMV) immediate early promoter
   1950..2425    +  intron         β-globin intron: internally truncated intron from human β-globin
   2429..2479    +  CDS            HBB (fragment): HBB_COLGU - Experimental evidence at transcript level: Swiss-Prot protein existence level 2. Involved in oxygen transport from the lung to the various peripheral tissues. From Colobus guereza (Mantled guereza) (Eastern black-and-white colobus monkey).
   2499..4220    +  CDS            F: FUS_HRSVB - Experimental evidence at protein level: Swiss-Prot protein existence level 1. [Fusion glycoprotein F2]: Major determinant of the species specificity of RSV infection. The trimer of F1-F2 (F protein) also facilitates the attachment to host cell by binding to host heparan sulfate. F protein is involved in the entry into the host cell through the interaction with host IGFR1. This interaction activates PRKCZ/PKCzeta that recruits host NCL/nucleolin to the apical cell surface where it can bind fusion glycoprotein F1. Later in infection, F protein expressed at the plasma membrane of infe
   4224..4252    +  misc_feature   MCS (fragment): pBluescript multiple cloning site
   4264..4338    +  CDS            HBB (fragment): HBB_PONPY - Experimental evidence at transcript level: Swiss-Prot protein existence level 2. Involved in oxygen transport from the lung to the various peripheral tissues. From Pongo pygmaeus (Bornean orangutan).
   4342..4736    +  polyA_signal   β-globin poly(A): human β-globin polyadenylation signal
   5156..5260    +  promoter       AmpR promoter: bla
   5261..6121    +  CDS            AmpR: β-lactamase; bla; confers resistance to ampicillin, carbenicillin, and related antibiotics
>Addgene plasmid #237363 | HDM_RSV_B_OR795252_F_N201S | addgene full sequence | sequence record 469974 | Addgene NGS Result
TTGAGATCCTTTTTTTCTGCGCGTAATCTGCTGCTTGCAAACAAAAAAACCACCGCTACCAGCGGTGGTT
TGTTTGCCGGATCAAGAGCTACCAACTCTTTTTCCGAAGGTAACTGGCTTCAGCAGAGCGCAGATACCAA
ATACTGTTCTTCTAGTGTAGCCGTAGTTAGGCCACCACTTCAAGAACTCTGTAGCACCGCCTACATACCT
CGCTCTGCTAATCCTGTTACCAGTGGCTGCTGCCAGTGGCGATAAGTCGTGTCTTACCGGGTTGGACTCA
AGACGATAGTTACCGGATAAGGCGCAGCGGTCGGGCTGAACGGGGGGTTCGTGCACACAGCCCAGCTTGG
AGCGAACGACCTACACCGAACTGAGATACCTACAGCGTGAGCTATGAGAAAGCGCCACGCTTCCCGAAGG
GAGAAAGGCGGACAGGTATCCGGTAAGCGGCAGGGTCGGAACAGGAGAGCGCACGAGGGAGCTTCCAGGG
GGAAACGCCTGGTATCTTTATAGTCCTGTCGGGTTTCGCCACCTCTGACTTGAGCGTCGATTTTTGTGAT
GCTCGTCAGGGGGGCGGAGCCTATGGAAAAACGCCAGCAACGGAGATGCGCCGCGTGCGGCTGCTGGAGA
TGGCGGACGCGATGGATATGTTCTGCCAAGGGTTGGTTTGCGCATTCACAGTTCTCCGCAAGAATTGATT
GGCTCCAATTCTTGGAGTGGTGAATCCGTTAGCGAGGTGCCGCCGGCTTCCATTCAGGTCGAGGTGGCCC
GGCTCCATGCACCGCGACGCAACGCGGGGAGGCAGACAAGGTATAGGGCGGCGCCTACAATCCATGCCAA
CCCGTTCCATGTGCTCGCCGAGGCGGCATAAATCGCCGTGACGATCAGCGGTCCAATGATCGAAGTTAGG
CTGGTAAGAGCCGCGAGCGATCCTTGAAGCTGTCCCTGATGGTCGTCATCTACCTGCCTGGACAGCATGG
CCTGCAACGCGGGCATCCCGATGCCGCCGGAAGCGAGAAGAATCATAATGGGGAAGGCCATCCAGCCTCG
CGTCGGGGAGCTTTTTGCAAAAGCCTAGGCCTCCAAAAAAGCCTCCTCACTACTTCTGGAATAGCTCAGA
GGCCGAGGCGGCCTCGGCCTCTGCATAAATAAAAAAAATTAGTCAGCCATGAGCTTGGCCCATTGCATAC
GTTGTATCCATATCATAATATGTACATTTATATTGGCTCATGTCCAACATTACCGCCATGTTGACATTGA
TTATTGACTAGTTATTAATAGTAATCAATTACGGGGTCATTAGTTCATAGCCCATATATGGAGTTCCGCG
TTACATAACTTACGGTAAATGGCCCGCCTGGCTGACCGCCCAACGACCCCCGCCCATTGACGTCAATAAT
GACGTATGTTCCCATAGTAACGCCAATAGGGACTTTCCATTGACGTCAATGGGTGGAGTATTTACGGTAA
ACTGCCCACTTGGCAGTACATCAAGTGTATCATATGCCAAGTACGCCCCCTATTGACGTCAATGACGGTA
AATGGCCCGCCTGGCATTATGCCCAGTACATGACCTTATGGGACTTTCCTACTTGGCAGTACATCTACGT
ATTAGTCATCGCTATTACCATGGTGATGCGGTTTTGGCAGTACATCAATGGGCGTGGATAGCGGTTTGAC
TCACGGGGATTTCCAAGTCTCCACCCCATTGACGTCAATGGGAGTTTGTTTTGGCACCAAAATCAACGGG
ACTTTCCAAAATGTCGTAACAACTCCGCCCCATTGACGCAAATGGGCGGTAGGCGTGTACGGTGGGAGGT
CTATATAAGCAGAGCTCGTTTAGTGAACCGTCAGATCGCCTGGAGACGCCATCCACGCTGTTTTGACCTC
CATAGAAGACACCGGGACCGATCCAGCCTCCCCTCGAAGCTGATCCTGAGAACTTCAGGGTGAGTCTATG
GGACCCTTGATGTTTTCTTTCCCCTTCTTTTCTATGGTTAAGTTCATGTCATAGGAAGGGGAGAAGTAAC
AGGGTACACATATTGACCAAATCAGGGTAATTTTGCATTTGTAATTTTAAAAAATGCTTTCTTCTTTTAA
TATACTTTTTTGTTTATCTTATTTCTAATACTTTCCCTAATCTCTTTCTTTCAGGGCAATAATGATACAA
TGTATCATGCCTCTTTGCACCATTCTAAAGAATAACAGTGATAATTTCTGGGTTAAGGCAATAGCAATAT
TTCTGCATATAAATATTTCTGCATATAAATTGTAACTGATGTAAGAGGTTTCATATTGCTAATAGCAGCT
ACAATCCAGCTACCATTCTGCTTTTATTTTATGGTTGGGATAAGGCTGGATTATTCTGAGTCCAAGCTAG
GCCCTTTTGCTAATCATGTTCATACCTCTTATCTTCCTCCCACAGCTCCTGGGCAACGTGCTGGTCTGTG
TGCTGGCCCATCACTTTGGCAAAGAATTCCGCGGGCGGCCGCGCCACCATGGAACTGCTGATCCACAGAA
GCTCTGCTATCTTCCTGACCCTGGCGATCAATGCCCTGTACCTGACAAGCAGCCAAAACATCACAGAAGA
GTTCTACCAGTCCACCTGCAGCGCCGTGAGCAGAGGCTACCTGTCCGCTCTGAGAACCGGGTGGTATACA
AGCGTGATCACCATCGAGCTGTCCAATATCAAGGAAACCAAGTGCAACGGCAATGACACTAAAGTGAAGC
TGATCAAGCAGGAGCTGGATAAGTACAAGAACGCCGTGACCGAGCTGCAACTTCTGATGCAGAACACCCC
CGCCGTGAACAACCGGGCCAGACGGGAAGCCCCTCAGTACATGAACTACACCATCAACACCACCAAGAAC
CTGAACGTCAGCATCTCTAAGAAAAGAAAGCGGAGATTCCTGGGCTTCCTGCTGGGCGTTGGAAGCGCCA
TCGCCTCTGGCATCGCTGTGAGCAAGGTGCTCCATCTGGAAGGCGAAGTGAACAAGATCAAGAACGCCCT
GCAGCTCACAAACAAGGCCGTGGTGTCTCTGAGCAACGGCGTGTCAGTGCTGACCAACCGGGTCCTGGAC
CTGAAGAACTACATCAATTCTCAGCTGCTGCCTATGGTCAACCGCCAGAACTGCCGTATCAGCAACATCG
AGACCGTGATTGAGTTTCAGCAGAAGAACAGCAGACTGCTCGAGATCACCAGAGAGTTTAGCGTGAACGC
TGGCGTGACCACCCCTCTGAGCACCTACATGCTGACCAACAGCGAGCTGCTGAGCCTGATCAACGACATG
CCTATTACCAACGATCAGAAAAAGCTCATGAGCAGCAACGTGCAAATCGTGCGGCAGCAAAGCTACAGCA
TTATGTCTATCATCAAAGAGGAAGTGCTGGCCTACGTCGTGCAGCTGCCCATCTACGGCGTGATCGACAC
ACCCTGCTGGAAGCTGCACACCAGCCCCCTGTGCACAACAAACATCAAGGAAGGCAGCAACATCTGCCTG
ACTCGGACCGATAGAGGATGGTACTGCGACAACGCCGGCTCTGTGTCCTTCTTCCCTCAGGCCGACACCT
GTAAGGTGCAGAGCAATAGAGTTTTCTGCGATACCATGAACTCCCTGACCCTGCCTTCTGAGGTGAGCCT
GTGTAATACAGATATCTTCAACCCTAAGTACGACTGCAAGATTATGACCAGCAAAACCGACATCTCTAGC
AGCGTGATCACAAGCCTGGGCGCCATCGTGTCTTGTTACGGCAAAACAAAGTGCACCGCCAGCAACAAAA
ACAGAGGCATCATCAAGACATTCAGCAATGGTTGTGACTACGTGAGCAACAAGGGCGTCGACACCGTGAG
CGTGGGAAATACCCTGTACTACGTGAATAAGCTGGAAGGAAAAAATCTGTACGTGAAGGGCGAGCCTATA
ATTAACTACTATGATCCTCTGGTGTTCCCAAGCGATGAGTTCGACGCCTCCATCAGCCAGGTGAACGAGA
AAATCAACCAGTCTTTGGCTTTCATCAGAAGGTCCGACGAGCTGCTGCACAACGTGAACACAGGAAAAAG
CACCACAAACATCATGATCACCGCCATTATCATCGTGATCATCGTGGTGCTGCTGTCCCTGATCGCCATC
GGCCTGCTGCTGTATTGCAAGGCCAAGAATACACCAGTGACACTGAGCAAGGACCAGCTGAGCGGCATCA
ACAACATCGCCTTTTCTAAGTGAAAGCTTATCGATACCGTCGACCTCGAGGGCCCAGATCTAATTCACCC
CACCAGTGCAGGCTGCCTATCAGAAAGTGGTGGCTGGTGTGGCTAATGCCCTGGCCCACAAGTATCACTA
AGCTCGCTTTCTTGCTGTCCAATTTCTATTAAAGGTTCCTTTGTTCCCTAAGTCCAACTACTAAACTGGG
GGATATTATGAAGGGCCTTGAGCATCTGGATTCTGCCTAATAAAAAACATTTATTTTCATTGCAATGATG
TATTTAAATTATTTCTGAATATTTTACTAAAAAGGGAATGTGGGAGGTCAGTGCATTTAAAACATAAAGA
AATGAAGAGCTAGTTCAAACCTTGGGAAAATACACTATATCTTAAACTCCATGAAAGAAGGTGAGGCTGC
AAACAGCTAATGCACATTGGCAACAGCCCCTGATGCCTATGCCTTATTCATCCCTCAGAAAAGGATTCAA
GTAGAGGCTTGATTTGGAGGTTAAAGTTTTGCTATGCTGTATTTTACATTACTTATTGTTTTAGCTGTCC
TCATGAATGTCTTTTCACTACCCATTTGCTTATCCTGCATCTCTCAGCCTTGACTCCACTCAGTTCTCTT
GCTTAGAGATACCACCTTTCCCCTGAAGTGTTCCTTCCATGTTTTACGGCGAGATGGTTTCTCCTCGCCT
GGCCACTCAGCCTTAGTTGTCTCTGTTGTCTTATAGAGGTCTACTTGAAGAAGGAAAAACAGGGGGCATG
GTTTGACTGTCCTGTGAGCCCTTCTTCCCTGCCTCCCCCACTCACAGTGACCCGGAATCCCTCGACATGG
CAGTCTAGATCATTCTTGAAGACGAAAGGGCCTCGTGATACGCCTATTTTTATAGGTTAATGTCATGATA
ATAATGGTTTCTTAGACGTCAGGTGGCACTTTTCGGGGAAATGTGCGCGGAACCCCTATTTGTTTATTTT
TCTAAATACATTCAAATATGTATCCGCTCATGAGACAATAACCCTGATAAATGCTTCAATAATATTGAAA
AAGGAAGAGTATGAGTATTCAACATTTCCGTGTCGCCCTTATTCCCTTTTTTGCGGCATTTTGCCTTCCT
GTTTTTGCTCACCCAGAAACGCTGGTGAAAGTAAAAGATGCTGAAGATCAGTTGGGTGCACGAGTGGGTT
ACATCGAACTGGATCTCAACAGCGGTAAGATCCTTGAGAGTTTTCGCCCCGAAGAACGTTTTCCAATGAT
GAGCACTTTTAAAGTTCTGCTATGTGGCGCGGTATTATCCCGTATTGACGCCGGGCAAGAGCAACTCGGT
CGCCGCATACACTATTCTCAGAATGACTTGGTTGAGTACTCACCAGTCACAGAAAAGCATCTTACGGATG
GCATGACAGTAAGAGAATTATGCAGTGCTGCCATAACCATGAGTGATAACACTGCGGCCAACTTACTTCT
GACAACGATCGGAGGACCGAAGGAGCTAACCGCTTTTTTGCACAACATGGGGGATCATGTAACTCGCCTT
GATCGTTGGGAACCGGAGCTGAATGAAGCCATACCAAACGACGAGCGTGACACCACGATGCCTGTAGCAA
TGGCAACAACGTTGCGCAAACTATTAACTGGCGAACTACTTACTCTAGCTTCCCGGCAACAATTAATAGA
CTGGATGGAGGCGGATAAAGTTGCAGGACCACTTCTGCGCTCGGCCCTTCCGGCTGGCTGGTTTATTGCT
GATAAATCTGGAGCCGGTGAGCGTGGGTCTCGCGGTATCATTGCAGCACTGGGGCCAGATGGTAAGCCCT
CCCGTATCGTAGTTATCTACACGACGGGGAGTCAGGCAACTATGGATGAACGAAATAGACAGATCGCTGA
GATAGGTGCCTCACTGATTAAGCATTGGTAACTGTCAGACCAAGTTTACTCATATATACTTTAGATTGAT
TTAAAACTTCATTTTTAATTTAAAAGGATCTAGGTGAAGATCCTTTTTGATAATCTCATGACCAAAATCC
CTTAACGTGAGTTTTCGTTCCACTGAGCGTCAGACCCCGTAGAAAAGATCAAAGGATCTTC
